>Addgene plasmid #172929 | pRSETA_crE6G2 | addgene full sequence | sequence record 339474 | Addgene NGS Result
GATCTCGATCCCGCGAAATTAATACGACTCACTATAGGGAGACCACAACGGTTTCCCTCTAGAAATAATT
TTGTTTAACTTTAAGAAGGAGATATACATATGCATCATCATCACCATCATGTGAGCAAAGGTGAAGAGCT
CTTTACCGGTGTTGTTCCGATTCTGGTTGAACTGGATGGTGACGTTAATGGTCACAAATTTTCAGTTAGC
GGTGAAGGCGAAGGTGATGCAACCTATGGTAAACTGACCCTGAAATTTATCTGTACCACCGGCAAACTGC
CGGTTCCGTGGCCGACCCTGGTTACCACCCTGAGCTGGGGTGTTCAGTGTTTTGCACGTTATCCGGATCA
CATGAAACAGCACGATTTTTTCAAAAGCGCAATGCCGGAAGGTTATGTTCAAGAACGTACCATCTTCTTC
AAAGATGACGGCAACTATAAAACCCGTGCCGAAGTTAAATTTGAAGGTGATACCCTGGTGAATCGCATTG
AACTGAAAGGCATCGATTTTAAAGAGGATGGTAATATCCTGGGCCACAAACTGGAATATAATGCCATTCA
TGGCAACGTGTATATCACCGCAGATAAACAGAAAAACGGCATCAAAGCAAATTTTGGCCTGAACTGCAAT
ATTGAAGATGGTTCAGTTCAGCTGGCAGATCATTATCAGCAGAATACCCCGATTGGTGATGGTCCGGTTC
TGCTGCCGGATAATCATTATCTGAGCACCCAGAGCAAACTGAGCAAAGATCCGAATGAAAAACGTGATCA
CATGGTTCTGCTCGAGTTTGTTACCGCAGCAGGTATTACCCTGGGTATGGATGAACTGTATAAAGCAGAA
GCAGCAGCAAAAGAAGCCGCTGCCAAAGAAGCGGCAGCGAAAGAGGCTGCCGCAAAAGAGGCAGCAGCGA
AAGAAGCAGCGGCTAAAGCAGGTAGCGGTGGTAGTGGTGCCGAGGCAGCCGCTAAAGAAGCTGCGGCAAA
AGAAGCAGCGGCAAAAGAGGCTGCAGCTAAAGAAGCCGCAGCAAAAGAGGCAGCAGCAAAAGCCGGTGGG
AGTAAAGGTGAGGAACTGTTTACAGGCGTGGTGCCGATCCTGGTAGAGCTGGACGGGGATGTGAATGGCC
ATAAATTCAGCGTTTCAGGTGAAGGTGAGGGCGACGCCACATACGGAAAACTGACACTGAAATTCATTTG
CACAACAGGTAAACTGCCTGTGCCTTGGCCTACACTGGTGACCACCTTTGGTTATGGTCTGATGTGCTTT
GCTCGCTATCCTGACCACATGAAACAACATGATTTCTTTAAATCTGCCATGCCTGAAGGCTACGTGCAAG
AGCGCACCATTTTTTTCAAAGACGATGGGAATTACAAAACACGTGCGGAGGTGAAATTCGAGGGCGATAC
ACTGGTTAACCGTATCGAGCTGAAAGGTATCGACTTCAAAGAGGACGGAAACATTCTGGGTCATAAACTG
GAATACAACTACAACAGCCATAACGTGTACATCATGGCCGACAAACAAAAAAACGGGATTAAAGTGAACT
TCAAAATCCGCCACAACATCGAAGATGGCAGCGTGCAGCTGGCCGACCACTATCAACAAAACACACCGAT
CGGCGACGGTCCTGTACTGCTGCCTGACAACCACTATCTGTCATATCAGAGCGCACTGTCAAAAGATCCT
AACGAGAAACGCGACCACATGGTTCTGCTGGAATTCGTGACAGCCGCTGGCATTACACTGGGCATGGACG
AGCTGTACAAATAAAAGCTTGATCCGGCTGCTAACAAAGCCCGAAAGGAAGCTGAGTTGGCTGCTGCCAC
CGCTGAGCAATAACTAGCATAACCCCTTGGGGCCTCTAAACGGGTCTTGAGGGGTTTTTTGCTGAAAGGA
GGAACTATATCCGGATCTGGCGTAATAGCGAAGAGGCCCGCACCGATCGCCCTTCCCAACAGTTGCGCAG
CCTGAATGGCGAATGGG
[124 nt withheld, positions 1978-2101]
C
[91 nt withheld, positions 2103-2193]
A
[49 nt withheld, positions 2195-2243]
CCTTTGACGTTGGAGTCCACGTTCTTT
[37 nt withheld, positions 2271-2307]
ACCCTATCTCGGTCTATTCTTTTGATTTATAAGGGATTTTGCCGATTTCGGCCTATTGGTTAAAAAATGA
GCTGATTTAACAAAAATTTAACGCGAATTTTAACAAAATATTAACGCTTACAATTTAGGTGGCACTTTTC
GGGGAAATGTGCGCGGAACCCCTATTTGTTTATTTTTCTAAATACATTCAAATATGTATCCGCTCATGAG
ACAATAACCCTGATAAATGCTTCAATAATATTGAAAAAGGAAGAGTATGAGTATTCAACATTTCCGTGTC
GCCCTTATTCCCTTTTTTGCGGCATTTTGCCTTCCTGTTTTTGCTCACCCAGAAACGCTGGTGAAAGTAA
AAGATGCTGAAGATCAGTTGGGTGCACGAGTGGGTTACATCGAACTGGATCTCAACAGCGGTAAGATCCT
TGAGAGTTTTCGCCCCGAAGAACGTTTTCCAATGATGAGCACTTTTAAAGTTCTGCTATGTGGCGCGGTA
TTATCCCGTATTGACGCCGGGCAAGAGCAACTCGGTCGCCGCATACACTATTCTCAGAATGACTTGGTTG
AGTACTCACCAGTCACAGAAAAGCATCTTACGGATGGCATGACAGTAAGAGAATTATGCAGTGCTGCCAT
AACCATGAGTGATAACACTGCGGCCAACTTACTTCTGACAACGATCGGAGGACCGAAGGAGCTAACCGCT
TTTTTGCACAACATGGGGGATCATGTAACTCGCCTTGATCGTTGGGAACCGGAGCTGAATGAAGCCATAC
CAAACGACGAGCGTGACACCACGATGCCTGTAGCAATGGCAACAACGTTGCGCAAACTATTAACTGGCGA
ACTACTTACTCTAGCTTCCCGGCAACAATTAATAGACTGGATGGAGGCGGATAAAGTTGCAGGACCACTT
CTGCGCTCGGCCCTTCCGGCTGGCTGGTTTATTGCTGATAAATCTGGAGCCGGTGAGCGTGGGTCTCGCG
GTATCATTGCAGCACTGGGGCCAGATGGTAAGCCCTCCCGTATCGTAGTTATCTACACGACGGGGAGTCA
GGCAACTATGGATGAACGAAATAGACAGATCGCTGAGATAGGTGCCTCACTGATTAAGCATTGGTAACTG
TCAGACCAAGTTTACTCATATATACTTTAGATTGATTTAAAACTTCATTTTTAATTTAAAAGGATCTAGG
TGAAGATCCTTTTTGATAATCTCATGACCAAAATCCCTTAACGTGAGTTTTCGTTCCACTGAGCGTCAGA
CCCCGTAGAAAAGATCAAAGGATCTTCTTGAGATCCTTTTTTTCTGCGCGTAATCTGCTGCTTGCAAACA
AAAAAACCACCGCTACCAGCGGTGGTTTGTTTGCCGGATCAAGAGCTACCAACTCTTTTTCCGAAGGTAA
CTGGCTTCAGCAGAGCGCAGATACCAAATACTGTTCTTCTAGTGTAGCCGTAGTTAGGCCACCACTTCAA
GAACTCTGTAGCACCGCCTACATACCTCGCTCTGCTAATCCTGTTACCAGTGGCTGCTGCCAGTGGCGAT
AAGTCGTGTCTTACCGGGTTGGACTCAAGACGATAGTTACCGGATAAGGCGCAGCGGTCGGGCTGAACGG
GGGGTTCGTGCACACAGCCCAGCTTGGAGCGAACGACCTACACCGAACTGAGATACCTACAGCGTGAGCT
ATGAGAAAGCGCCACGCTTCCCGAAGGGAGAAAGGCGGACAGGTATCCGGTAAGCGGCAGGGTCGGAACA
GGAGAGCGCACGAGGGAGCTTCCAGGGGGAAACGCCTGGTATCTTTATAGTCCTGTCGGGTTTCGCCACC
TCTGACTTGAGCGTCGATTTTTGTGATGCTCGTCAGGGGGGCGGAGCCTATGGAAAAACGCCAGCAACGC
GGCCTTTTTACGGTTCCTGGCCTTTTGCTGGCCTTTTGCTCACATGTTCTTTCCTGCGTTATCCCCTGAT
TCTGTGGATAACCGTATTACCGCCTTTGAGTGAGCTGATACCGCTCGCCGCAGCCGAACGACCGAGCGCA
GCGAGTCAGTGAGCGAGGAAGCGGAAGAGCGCCCAATACGCAAACCGCCTCTCCCCGCGCGTTGGCCGAT
TCATTAATGCAG
Features (pLannotate 1.2.2; 12 found; start..end, strand, type, name):
     20..38      +  promoter       T7 promoter: promoter for bacteriophage T7 RNA polymerase
     70..92      +  RBS            RBS: efficient ribosome binding site from bacteriophage T7 gene 10 (Olins and Rangwala, 1989)
    121..834     +  CDS            mCerulean3: mCerulean3 is a basic (constitutively fluorescent) cyan fluorescent protein published in 2011, derived from Aequorea victoria. It is reported to be a somewhat slowly-maturing monomer with very low acid sensitivity.
   1051..1761    +  CDS            Citrine: Citrine is a basic (constitutively fluorescent) yellow fluorescent protein published in 2001, derived from Aequorea victoria. It has moderate acid sensitivity.
   1777..1826    +  CDS            SET1 (fragment): solubility-enhancement tag derived from T7 phage gene 10B
   1834..1881    +  terminator     T7 terminator: transcription terminator for bacteriophage T7 RNA polymerase
   1907..1973    +  CDS            lacZα (fragment): LacZα fragment of β-galactosidase; lacZ fragment
   1978..2406    +  rep_origin     f1 ori (sequence partly withheld): f1 bacteriophage origin of replication; arrow indicates direction of (+) strand synthesis
   2459..2563    +  promoter       AmpR promoter: bla
   2564..3424    +  CDS            AmpR: β-lactamase; bla; confers resistance to ampicillin, carbenicillin, and related antibiotics
   3595..4183    +  rep_origin     ori: high-copy-number ColE1/pMB1/pBR322/pUC origin of replication
   4366..4419    +  CDS            lacI (fragment): lac repressor; lacI; The lac repressor binds to the lac operator to inhibit transcription in E. coli. This inhibition can be relieved by adding lactose or isopropyl-β-D-thiogalactopyranoside (IPTG).
