[The description below was written by a language model from this plasmid's Addgene catalogue record and pLannotate feature annotations shown in this document.]
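Description:
pRSETA_crE6G2 is a bacterial expression plasmid built on the pRSETA backbone that encodes a genetically encoded FRET sensor for macromolecular crowding. It is a high-copy plasmid maintained in E. coli through a ColE1/pUC-type origin and selected with ampicillin via the β-lactamase (AmpR) gene and its own promoter. An f1 phage origin is also present, a standard backbone element that allows single-stranded DNA production. Short annotated fragments of lacZα, lacI and a T7 gene 10-derived solubility tag appear to be backbone remnants rather than functional parts.

The synthetic insert of about 1.7 kb, recorded as cloned between NdeI and HindIII, sits downstream of a T7 promoter and the efficient T7 gene 10 ribosome binding site and is followed by a T7 terminator, so expression requires a host that supplies T7 RNA polymerase. The open reading frame fuses the cyan donor mCerulean3 at the N-terminal side to a yellow acceptor, which the catalogue calls mCitrine and the feature table annotates as Citrine. These are separated by an unannotated gap of roughly 200 bp that corresponds to the linker. According to the record, this linker comprises two helices and a six-residue GSG domain, and the entry lists Met316Gly and Val317Gly substitutions. An N-terminal His tag is recorded for the insert, although the feature table does not annotate it separately.

In sensors of this type, crowding compresses the flexible linker, bringing the two fluorescent proteins closer and raising FRET efficiency. The construct is intended for producing the probe in E. coli, with the His tag allowing affinity purification, as one linker variant for studying how probe design affects crowding sensing.
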