Addgene plasmid #172929: pRSETA_crE6G2
Purpose: Crowding FRET sensor with mCerulean3 and mCitrine for E. coli expression. Linker comprises 2 helices, and a 6AA GSG domain
Depositing lab: Arnold Boersma. Depositing organization: University of Groningen. Publication: Design and Properties of Genetically Encoded Probes for Sensing Macromolecular Crowding. Liu B, Aberg C, van Eerden FJ, Marrink SJ, Poolman B, Boersma AJ. Biophys J. 2017 May 9;112(9):1929-1939. doi: 10.1016/j.bpj.2017.04.004. PubMed 28494963.
Backbone
  Vector backbone: pRSETA
  Backbone size w/o insert (bp): 2754
  Vector type: Bacterial Expression
Growth in bacteria
  Bacterial resistance: Ampicillin, 100 μg/mL
  Growth temperature: 37°C
  Growth strain: DH5alpha
  Copy number: High Copy
Gene/Insert
  Gene/Insert name: CrowdingSensorE6G2
  Species: Synthetic
  Insert size (bp): 1665
  Mutation: Val317Gly, Met316Gly
  Promoter: T7
  Tag / fusion protein: His (N terminal on insert)
  Cloning method: Restriction Enzyme; 5′ cloning site NdeI (unknown if destroyed); 3′ cloning site HindIII (unknown if destroyed)
Terms and licenses: Academic/Nonprofit Terms; Industry Terms: Not Available to Industry
How to cite: pRSETA_crE6G2 was a gift from Arnold Boersma (Addgene plasmid # 172929 ; http://n2t.net/addgene:172929 ; RRID:Addgene_172929)
